Addgene plasmid #206813: pJethlpAmKate2Spc
Purpose: Template for hlpA-mkate2 amplification associated with spectinomycin resistance gene
Depositing lab: Virginie Libante. Depositing organization: Universite de Lorraine. Publication: A modular genetic toolbox for precise gene regulation and multi-color imaging in streptococci. Mignolet J, Schmid A, Staub J, van der Meer JR, Veening JW, Libante V. Microlife. 2026 Feb 26;7:uqag006. doi: 10.1093/femsml/uqag006. eCollection 2026. PubMed 41834799.
Backbone
  Vector backbone: ClonepJetPCR
  Backbone manufacturer: Thermo Scientific
  Backbone size w/o insert (bp): 2715
  Vector type: Synthetic Biology
  Selectable markers: Spectinomycin
Growth in bacteria
  Bacterial resistance: Ampicillin, 100 μg/mL
  Growth temperature: 37°C
  Growth strain: DH5alpha
  Copy number: High Copy
Gene/Insert
  Gene/Insert name: hlpA
  Species: Streptococcus pneumoniae
  Insert size (bp): 2095
  Mutation: 3insG
  Tag / fusion protein: mKate2 (C terminal on insert)
  Cloning method: Ligation Independent Cloning
  Sequencing primers: 5′ T7 promoter; 3′ M13-R(-46)
Resource information
  A portion of this plasmid was derived from a plasmid made by: Jan-Willem Veening Département de microbiologie fondamentale (DMF), Université de Lausanne
Terms and licenses: Academic/Nonprofit Terms; Industry Terms: Not Available to Industry
Depositor comments: ANT(9) gene under its own promoter is placed downstream of hlpA-mkate2 gene ; Please visit https://doi.org/10.1101/2025.05.10.653270 for bioRxiv preprint.
How to cite: pJethlpAmKate2Spc was a gift from Virginie Libante (Addgene plasmid # 206813 ; http://n2t.net/addgene:206813 ; RRID:Addgene_206813)
