[The description below was written by a language model from this plasmid's Addgene catalogue record and pLannotate feature annotations shown in this document.]
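Description:
pJethlpAmKate2Spc is a high-copy E. coli cloning plasmid built on the Thermo Scientific pJET PCR-cloning backbone and catalogued as a synthetic biology vector. It is maintained through a ColE1/pUC-type origin and selected with ampicillin via the β-lactamase gene and its bla promoter. Remnants of the backbone's positive-selection system are visible in the annotation: a fragment of the eco47IR lethal restriction enzyme gene, interrupted by the insert, together with the lac UV5 promoter, a CAP binding site and a lacI fragment. A T7 promoter lies just upstream of the cloning site and serves, along with an M13 reverse site, as a sequencing primer position.

The roughly 2.1 kb insert carries hlpA from Streptococcus pneumoniae, which encodes the histone-like, nucleoid-associated DNA-binding protein. The automated annotation matched it to the S. mutans homologue hup. It is fused at its C terminus to the monomeric red fluorescent protein mKate2, and the record notes a mutation designated 3insG. Downstream of the fusion sits the spectinomycin resistance gene (ANT(9), annotated as spc/aad9), which the depositor states is expressed from its own promoter. No dedicated promoter for the hlpA-mKate2 fusion is annotated or stated.

The plasmid is intended as a PCR template rather than an expression vector. The hlpA-mKate2 cassette can be amplified together with the linked spectinomycin marker, so the resistance gene can select for the red reporter in the recipient. The associated publication places it within a modular toolbox for gene regulation and multi-colour imaging in streptococci. Part of the construct derives from a plasmid made in another laboratory.
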