Features (pLannotate 1.2.2; 11 found; start..end, strand, type, name):
    305..323     +  promoter       T7 promoter: promoter for bacteriophage T7 RNA polymerase
    373..645     +  CDS            hup: DBH_STRMU - Also known as hlpA. Experimental evidence at protein level: Swiss-Prot protein existence level 1. Histone-like DNA-binding protein which is capable of wrapping DNA to stabilize it, and thus to prevent its denaturation under extreme environmental conditions. Seems also to act as a fortuitous virulence factor in delayed sequelae by binding to heparan sulfate-proteoglycans in the extracellular matrix of target organs and acting as a nidus for in situ immune complex formation. From Streptococcus mutans serotype c (strain ATCC 700610 / UA159).
    682..1371    +  CDS            mKate2: mKate2 is a basic (constitutively fluorescent) red fluorescent protein published in 2009, derived from Entacmaea quadricolor. It is reported to be a rapidly-maturing monomer with moderate acid sensitivity.
   1619..2380    +  CDS            spc: S9AD_ENTFL - Also known as aad9 From Enterococcus faecalis (Streptococcus faecalis).
   2467..2595    -  CDS            eco47IR (fragment): T2E7_ECOLX - Protein predicted: Swiss-Prot protein existence level 4. Recognizes the double-stranded sequence GGWCC and cleaves after G-1. From Escherichia coli.
   2648..2678    -  promoter       lac UV5 promoter: E. coli lac promoter with an "up" mutation
   2693..2714    -  protein_bind   CAP binding site: CAP binding activates transcription in the presence of cAMP. E. coli catabolite activator protein
   2739..2822    -  CDS            lacI (fragment): lac repressor; lacI; The lac repressor binds to the lac operator to inhibit transcription in E. coli. This inhibition can be relieved by adding lactose or isopropyl-β-D-thiogalactopyranoside (IPTG).
   3005..3593    -  rep_origin     ori: high-copy-number ColE1/pMB1/pBR322/pUC origin of replication
   3764..4624    -  CDS            AmpR: β-lactamase; bla; confers resistance to ampicillin, carbenicillin, and related antibiotics
   4625..4729    -  promoter       AmpR promoter: bla
>Addgene plasmid #206813 | pJethlpAmKate2Spc | addgene full sequence | sequence record 415189 | Addgene NGS Result
GCCCCTGCAGCCGAATTATATTATTTTTGCCAAATAATTTTTAACAAAAGCTCTGAAGTCTTCTTCATTT
AAATTCTTAGATGATACTTCATCTGGAAAATTGTCCCAATTAGTAGCATCACGCTGTGAGTAAGTTCTAA
ACCATTTTTTTATTGTTGTATTATCTCTAATCTTACTACTCGATGAGTTTTCGGTATTATCTCTATTTTT
AACTTGGAGCAGGTTCCATTCATTGTTTTTTTCATCATAGTGAATAAAATCAACTGCTTTAACACTTGTG
CCTGAACACCATATCCATCCGGCGTAATACGACTCACTATAGGGAGAGCGGCCGCCAGATCTTCCGGATG
GCTCGAGTTTTTCAGCAAGATCATGGCAAACAAACAAGATTTGATCGCTAAAGTAGCAGAAGCTACAGAA
TTGACTAAGAAAGACTCAGCAGCAGCAGTTGAAGCTGTATTTGCAGCAGTAGCTGACTATCTTGCAGCTG
GTGAAAAAGTTCAATTGATCGGTTTTGGTAACTTTGAAGTTCGTGAGCGTGCAGAACGTAAAGGTCGCAA
CCCACAAACTGGTAAAGAAATGACAATTGCAGCTTCTAAAGTACCAGCATTCAAAGCTGGTAAAGCTCTT
AAAGACGCTGTTAAAGGATCCGGATCTGGTGGAGAAGCTGCAGCTAAAGGATCAGAACTTATCAAGGAAA
ATATGCACATGAAATTGTACATGGAAGGAACAGTAAATAATCACCACTTTAAATGTACCTCAGAAGGAGA
AGGAAAACCATATGAAGGTACTCAAACCATGCGTATTAAGGCCGTTGAAGGTGGACCATTGCCTTTTGCC
TTTGATATTCTTGCTACATCTTTTATGTACGGATCAAAGACTTTTATCAATCATACCCAAGGTATCCCAG
ATTTCTTTAAACAGTCATTTCCTGAAGGATTTACATGGGAACGTGTCACAACTTATGAAGATGGTGGAGT
ATTGACAGCAACTCAAGATACATCTTTGCAAGATGGTTGTCTTATCTACAATGTAAAGATCCGTGGAGTT
AATTTTCCAAGTAATGGTCCTGTTATGCAGAAAAAGACCCTTGGATGGGAAGCATCTACCGAAACATTAT
ATCCTGCCGATGGTGGATTGGAAGGTCGTGCTGATATGGCATTGAAACTTGTCGGTGGAGGTCACCTTAT
CTGTAATTTGAAGACCACATACCGTTCTAAAAAGCCAGCTAAGAATCTTAAGATGCCTGGTGTTTACTAC
GTCGATCGTCGTTTAGAACGTATCAAAGAAGCAGATAAGGAAACTTATGTTGAACAGCACGAAGTAGCCG
TCGCACGTTATTGTGATTTGCCTAGTAAATTGGGACACCGTTAATAAGAATTCCGAAGTTATCGTAACGT
GACTGGCAAGAGATATTTTTAAAACAATGAATAGGTTTACACTTACTTTAGTTTTATGGAAATGAAAGAT
CATATCATATATAATCTAGAATAAAATTAACTAAAATAATTATTATCTAGATAAAAAATTTAGAAGCCAA
TGAAATCTATAAATAAACTAAATTAAGTTTATTTAATTAACAACTATGGATATAAAATAGGTACTAATCA
AAATAGTGAGGAGGATATATTTGAATACATACGAACAAATTAATAAAGTGAAAAAAATACTTCGGAAACA
TTTAAAAAATAACCTTATTGGTACTTACATGTTTGGATCAGGAGTTGAGAGTGGACTAAAACCAAATAGT
GATCTTGACTTTTTAGTCGTCGTATCTGAACCATTGACAGATCAAAGTAAAGAAATACTTATACAAAAAA
TTAGACCTATTTCAAAAAAAATAGGAGATAAAAGCAACTTACGATATATTGAATTAACAATTATTATTCA
GCAAGAAATGGTACCGTGGAATCATCCTCCCAAACAAGAATTTATTTATGGAGAATGGTTACAAGAGCTT
TATGAACAAGGATACATTCCTCAGAAGGAATTAAATTCAGATTTAACCATAATGCTTTACCAAGCAAAAC
GAAAAAATAAAAGAATATACGGAAATTATGACTTAGAGGAATTACTACCTGATATTCCATTTTCTGATGT
GAGAAGAGCCATTATGGATTCGTCAGAGGAATTAATAGATAATTATCAGGATGATGAAACCAACTCTATA
TTAACTTTATGCCGTATGATTTTAACTATGGACACGGGTAAAATCATACCAAAAGATATTGCGGGAAATG
CAGTGGCTGAATCTTCTCCATTAGAACATAGGGAGAGAATTTTGTTAGCAGTTCGTAGTTATCTTGGAGA
GAATATTGAATGGACTAATGAAAATGTAAATTTAACTATAAACTATTTAAATAACAGATTAAAAAAATTA
TAAAAAAATTGAAAAAATGGTGGAAACACTTTTTTAATTTTTTTGTTTTATTATTTAATATTTGGGAAAT
ATTCATTCTAATTGGAAGCTTCAGGAAACTGAGACAGGAATTTTATTAAAAATTTAAATTTTGAAGAAAG
TTCAGGGTTAATAGCATCCATTTTTTGCTTTGCAAGTTCCTCAGCATTCTTAACAAAAGACGTCTCTTTT
GACATGTTTAAAGTTTAAACCTCCTGTGTGAAATTATTATCCGCTCATAATTCCACACATTATACGAGCC
GGAAGCATAAAGTGTAAAGCCTGGGGTGCCTAATGAGTGAGCTAACTCACATTAATTGCGTTGCGCTCAC
TGCCAATTGCTTTCCAGTCGGGAAACCTGTCGTGCCAGCTGCATTAATGAATCGGCCAACGCGCGGGGAG
AGGCGGTTTGCGTATTGGGCGCTCTTCCGCTTCCTCGCTCACTGACTCGCTGCGCTCGGTCGTTCGGCTG
CGGCGAGCGGTATCAGCTCACTCAAAGGCGGTAATACGGTTATCCACAGAATCAGGGGATAACGCAGGAA
AGAACATGTGAGCAAAAGGCCAGCAAAAGGCCAGGAACCGTAAAAAGGCCGCGTTGCTGGCGTTTTTCCA
TAGGCTCCGCCCCCCTGACGAGCATCACAAAAATCGACGCTCAAGTCAGAGGTGGCGAAACCCGACAGGA
CTATAAAGATACCAGGCGTTTCCCCCTGGAAGCTCCCTCGTGCGCTCTCCTGTTCCGACCCTGCCGCTTA
CCGGATACCTGTCCGCCTTTCTCCCTTCGGGAAGCGTGGCGCTTTCTCATAGCTCACGCTGTAGGTATCT
CAGTTCGGTGTAGGTCGTTCGCTCCAAGCTGGGCTGTGTGCACGAACCCCCCGTTCAGCCCGACCGCTGC
GCCTTATCCGGTAACTATCGTCTTGAGTCCAACCCGGTAAGACACGACTTATCGCCACTGGCAGCAGCCA
CTGGTAACAGGATTAGCAGAGCGAGGTATGTAGGCGGTGCTACAGAGTTCTTGAAGTGGTGGCCTAACTA
CGGCTACACTAGAAGAACAGTATTTGGTATCTGCGCTCTGCTGAAGCCAGTTACCTTCGGAAAAAGAGTT
GGTAGCTCTTGATCCGGCAAACAAACCACCGCTGGTAGCGGTGGTTTTTTTGTTTGCAAGCAGCAGATTA
CGCGCAGAAAAAAAGGATCTCAAGAAGATCCTTTGATCTTTTCTACGGGGTCTGACGCTCAGTGGAACGA
AAACTCACGTTAAGGGATTTTGGTCATGAGATTATCAAAAAGGATCTTCACCTAGATCCTTTTAAATTAA
AAATGAAGTTTTAAATCAATCTAAAGTATATATGAGTAAACTTGGTCTGACAGTTACCAATGCTTAATCA
GTGAGGCACCTATCTCAGCGATCTGTCTATTTCGTTCATCCATAGTTGCCTGACTCCCCGTCGTGTAGAT
AACTACGATACGGGAGGGCTTACCATCTGGCCCCAGTGCTGCAATGATACCGCGAGACCCACGCTCACCG
GCTCCAGATTTATCAGCAATAAACCAGCCAGCCGGAAGGGCCGAGCGCAGAAGTGGTCCTGCAACTTTAT
CCGCCTCCATCCAGTCTATTAATTGTTGCCGGGAAGCTAGAGTAAGTAGTTCGCCAGTTAATAGTTTGCG
CAACGTTGTTGCCATTGCTACAGGCATCGTGGTGTCACGCTCGTCGTTTGGTATGGCTTCATTCAGCTCC
GGTTCCCAACGATCAAGGCGAGTTACATGATCCCCCATGTTGTGCAAAAAAGCGGTTAGCTCCTTCGGTC
CTCCGATCGTTGTCAGAAGTAAGTTGGCCGCAGTGTTATCACTCATGGTTATGGCAGCACTGCATAATTC
TCTTACTGTCATGCCATCCGTAAGATGCTTTTCTGTGACTGGTGAGTACTCAACCAAGTCATTCTGAGAA
TAGTGTATGCGGCGACCGAGTTGCTCTTGCCCGGCGTCAATACGGGATAATACCGCGCCACATAGCAGAA
CTTTAAAAGTGCTCATCATTGGAAAACGTTCTTCGGGGCGAAAACTCTCAAGGATCTTACCGCTGTTGAG
ATCCAGTTCGATGTAACCCACTCGTGCACCCAACTGATCTTCAGCATCTTTTACTTTCACCAGCGTTTCT
GGGTGAGCAAAAACAGGAAGGCAAAATGCCGCAAAAAAGGGAATAAGGGCGACACGGAAATGTTGAATAC
TCATACTCTTCCTTTTTCAATATTATTGAAGCATTTATCAGGGTTATTGTCTCATGAGCGGATACATATT
TGAATGTATTTAGAAAAATAAACAAATAGGGGTTCCGCGCACATTTCCCCGAAAAGTGCCACCTGACGTC
TAAGAAACCATTATTATCATGACATTAACCTATAAAAATAGGCGTATCACGAGGCC
